Addgene plasmid #220213: pCDNA5-TEX264-SIM2_mut-cGFP
Purpose: Mammalian expression of TEX264 with SIM2 motif mutated, fused at C-terminus to GFP
Depositing lab: Kristijan Ramadan. Depositing organization: University of Oxford. Publication: TEX264 coordinates p97- and SPRTN-mediated resolution of topoisomerase 1-DNA adducts. Fielden J, Wiseman K, Torrecilla I, Li S, Hume S, Chiang SC, Ruggiano A, Narayan Singh A, Freire R, Hassanieh S, Domingo E, Vendrell I, Fischer R, Kessler BM, Maughan TS, El-Khamisy SF, Ramadan K. Nat Commun. 2020 Mar 9;11(1):1274. doi: 10.1038/s41467-020-15000-w. PubMed 32152270.
Backbone
  Vector backbone: pCDNA5/FRT/TO
  Backbone manufacturer: Thermofisher
  Backbone size w/o insert (bp): 5838
  Vector type: Mammalian Expression
  Selectable markers: Hygromycin
Growth in bacteria
  Bacterial resistance: Ampicillin, 100 μg/mL
  Growth temperature: 37°C
  Growth strain: DH5alpha
  Copy number: High Copy
Gene/Insert
  Gene/Insert name: TEX264 (alt name: ZSIG11)
  Species: H. sapiens (human)
  Insert size (bp): 939
  Mutation: p.111ILSIW>ALAIA; c.421A>G,422T>C,427T>G,433T>G,434G>C
  Entrez Gene: TEX264 (a.k.a. ZSIG11)
  Promoter: CMV/TetO
  Tag / fusion protein: GFP (C terminal on insert)
  Cloning method: Restriction Enzyme; 5′ cloning site BamHI (not destroyed); 3′ cloning site XhoI (not destroyed)
  Sequencing primers: 5′ CMVF_pCDNA3; pCMV_Fw; 3′ EGFP_N_Rv
Terms and licenses: Academic/Nonprofit Terms; Industry Terms: Not Available to Industry
How to cite: pCDNA5-TEX264-SIM2_mut-cGFP was a gift from Kristijan Ramadan (Addgene plasmid # 220213 ; http://n2t.net/addgene:220213 ; RRID:Addgene_220213)
