[The description below was written by a language model from this plasmid's Addgene catalogue record and pLannotate feature annotations shown in this document.]
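Description:
pCDNA5-TEX264-SIM2_mut-cGFP is a mammalian expression plasmid built on the pcDNA5/FRT/TO backbone, carrying human TEX264 (also known as ZSIG11) fused at its C-terminus to EGFP. The sequenced record is about 6.8 kb. In E. coli it is maintained through a high-copy ColE1/pUC-type origin and selected with ampicillin via the β-lactamase gene and its native promoter. Small annotated fragments of f1 ori, lac regulatory elements and a bleomycin-resistance gene appear to be backbone remnants rather than functional parts.

Expression is driven by the CMV immediate-early enhancer and promoter followed by tet operator sites (the CMV/TetO arrangement, which the automated annotation picks up as short Tet-promoter fragments). In cells producing the Tet repressor, transcription is held off until tetracycline or doxycycline is added; in cells lacking the repressor the promoter behaves constitutively. The 939 bp TEX264 coding sequence was inserted between BamHI and XhoI sites, reads through into EGFP, and is terminated by the bovine growth hormone polyadenylation signal. The insert carries substitutions in the motif designated SIM2, converting ILSIW to ALAIA. SIM presumably stands for SUMO-interacting motif, although the record does not spell this out.

Downstream lies an FRT site directly ahead of a hygromycin resistance gene with an SV40 poly(A) signal. In this backbone design, FLP-mediated recombination into a genomic FRT site in a suitable host line activates the marker, giving hygromycin-selectable, single-site stable integrants. The plasmid is therefore suited to transient or stable inducible expression of the fluorescent mutant. The associated work concerns the role of TEX264 with p97 and SPRTN in resolving topoisomerase 1-DNA adducts.
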