Features (pLannotate 1.2.2; 22 found; start..end, strand, type, name):
     28..80      -  misc_feature   bom (fragment): basis of mobility region from pBR322
    235..614     +  enhancer       CMV enhancer: human cytomegalovirus immediate early enhancer
    615..818     +  promoter       CMV promoter: human cytomegalovirus (CMV) immediate early promoter
    820..839     +  promoter       PLtetO-1 promoter (fragment): modified phage lambda PL promoter with tet operator sites (Lutz and Bujard, 1997)
    841..860     +  promoter       PLtetO-1 promoter (fragment): modified phage lambda PL promoter with tet operator sites (Lutz and Bujard, 1997)
    868..901     +  promoter       TRE3GV promoter (fragment): 3rd-generation Tet-responsive promoter that can be activated by binding of Tet-On® 3G, optimized for retroviral and lentiviral vectors
   1002..1940    +  CDS            TEX264: TX264_HUMAN - Also known as ZSIG11 From Homo sapiens (Human).
   1977..2693    +  CDS            EGFP: EGFP is a basic (constitutively fluorescent) green fluorescent protein published in 1996, derived from Aequorea victoria. It is reported to be a rapidly-maturing weak dimer with moderate acid sensitivity.
   2728..2952    +  polyA_signal   bGH poly(A) signal: bovine growth hormone polyadenylation signal
   2956..2977    +  promoter       SV40 promoter (fragment): SV40 enhancer and early promoter
   2998..3231    +  rep_origin     f1 ori (fragment) (sequence partly withheld): f1 bacteriophage origin of replication; arrow indicates direction of (+) strand synthesis
   3236..3283    +  protein_bind   FRT: FLP-mediated recombination occurs in the 8-bp core sequence TCTAGAAA (Turan and Bode, 2011). FLP recombinase from the Saccharomyces cerevisiae 2μ plasmid
   3291..4313    +  CDS            HygR: aminoglycoside phosphotransferase from E. coli; aph(4)-Ia; confers resistance to hygromycin
   4323..4448    +  CDS            ble (fragment): BLE_KLEPN - Experimental evidence at protein level: Swiss-Prot protein existence level 1. Binding protein with a strong affinity to the bleomycin family of antibiotics. Binds to CL990; an antimitotic-antibiotic compound. From Klebsiella pneumoniae.
   4443..4564    +  polyA_signal   SV40 poly(A) signal: SV40 polyadenylation signal
   4637..4653    -  protein_bind   lac operator: The lac repressor binds to the lac operator to inhibit transcription in E. coli. This inhibition can be relieved by adding lactose or isopropyl-β-D-thiogalactopyranoside (IPTG). lac repressor encoded by lacI
   4661..4691    -  promoter       lac promoter: promoter for the E. coli lac operon
   4706..4727    -  protein_bind   CAP binding site: CAP binding activates transcription in the presence of cAMP. E. coli catabolite activator protein
   4740..4832    -  CDS            lacI (fragment): lac repressor; lacI; The lac repressor binds to the lac operator to inhibit transcription in E. coli. This inhibition can be relieved by adding lactose or isopropyl-β-D-thiogalactopyranoside (IPTG).
   5015..5603    -  rep_origin     ori: high-copy-number ColE1/pMB1/pBR322/pUC origin of replication
   5774..6634    -  CDS            AmpR: β-lactamase; bla; confers resistance to ampicillin, carbenicillin, and related antibiotics
   6635..6739    -  promoter       AmpR promoter: bla
>Addgene plasmid #220213 | pCDNA5-TEX264-SIM2_mut-cGFP | addgene full sequence | sequence record 435999 | Addgene NGS Result
GACGGATCGGGAGATCTCCCGATCCCCTATGGTGCACTCTCAGTACAATCTGCTCTGATGCCGCATAGTT
AAGCCAGTATCTGCTCCCTGCTTGTGTGTTGGAGGTCGCTGAGTAGTGCGCGAGCAAAATTTAAGCTACA
ACAAGGCAAGGCTTGACCGACAATTGCATGAAGAATCTGCTTAGGGTTAGGCGTTTTGCGCTGCTTCGCG
ATGTACGGGCCAGATATACGCGTTGACATTGATTATTGACTAGTTATTAATAGTAATCAATTACGGGGTC
ATTAGTTCATAGCCCATATATGGAGTTCCGCGTTACATAACTTACGGTAAATGGCCCGCCTGGCTGACCG
CCCAACGACCCCCGCCCATTGACGTCAATAATGACGTATGTTCCCATAGTAACGCCAATAGGGACTTTCC
ATTGACGTCAATGGGTGGAGTATTTACGGTAAACTGCCCACTTGGCAGTACATCAAGTGTATCATATGCC
AAGTACGCCCCCTATTGACGTCAATGACGGTAAATGGCCCGCCTGGCATTATGCCCAGTACATGACCTTA
TGGGACTTTCCTACTTGGCAGTACATCTACGTATTAGTCATCGCTATTACCATGGTGATGCGGTTTTGGC
AGTACATCAATGGGCGTGGATAGCGGTTTGACTCACGGGGATTTCCAAGTCTCCACCCCATTGACGTCAA
TGGGAGTTTGTTTTGGCACCAAAATCAACGGGACTTTCCAAAATGTCGTAACAACTCCGCCCCATTGACG
CAAATGGGCGGTAGGCGTGTACGGTGGGAGGTCTATATAAGCAGAGCTCTCCCTATCAGTGATAGAGATC
TCCCTATCAGTGATAGAGATCGTCGACGAGCTCGTTTAGTGAACCGTCAGATCGCCTGGAGACGCCATCC
ACGCTGTTTTGACCTCCATAGAAGACACCGGGACCGATCCAGCCTCCGGACTCTAGCGTTTAAACTTAAG
CTTGGTACCGAGCTCGGATCCATGTCGGACCTGCTACTACTGGGCCTGATTGGGGGCCTGACTCTCTTAC
TGCTGCTGACGCTGCTGGCCTTTGCCGGGTACTCAGGGCTACTGGCTGGGGTGGAAGTGAGTGCTGGGTC
ACCCCCCATCCGCAACGTCACTGTGGCCTACAAGTTCCACATGGGGCTCTATGGTGAGACTGGGCGGCTT
TTCACTGAGAGCTGCAGCATCTCTCCCAAGCTCCGCTCCATCGCTGTCTACTATGACAACCCCCACATGG
TGCCCCCTGATAAGTGCCGATGTGCCGTGGGCAGCATCCTGAGTGAAGGTGAGGAATCGCCCTCCCCTGA
GCTCATCGACCTCTACCAGAAATTTGGCTTCAAGGTGTTCTCCTTCCCGGCACCCAGCCATGTGGTGACA
GCCACCTTCCCCTACACCACCGCTCTGGCCATCGCGCTGGCTACCCGCCGTGTCCATCCTGCCTTGGACA
CCTACATCAAGGAGCGGAAGCTGTGTGCCTATCCTCGGCTGGAGATCTACCAGGAAGACCAGATCCATTT
CATGTGCCCACTGGCACGGCAGGGAGACTTCTATGTGCCTGAGATGAAGGAGACAGAGTGGAAATGGCGG
GGGCTTGTGGAGGCCATTGACACCCAGGTGGATGGCACAGGAGCTGACACAATGAGTGACACGAGTTCTG
TAAGCTTGGAAGTGAGCCCTGGCAGCCGGGAGACTTCAGCTGCCACACTGTCACCTGGGGCGAGCAGCCG
TGGCTGGGATGACGGTGACACCCGCAGCGAGCACAGCTACAGCGAGTCAGGTGCCAGCGGCTCCTCTTTT
GAGGAGCTGGACTTGGAGGGCGAGGGGCCCTTAGGGGAGTCACGGCTGGACCCTGGGACTGAGCCCCTGG
GGACTACCAAGTGGCTCTGGGAGCCCACTGCCCCTGAGAAGGGCAAGGAGCTCGAGGGTGGAGGTTCCGG
AGGTGGATCGGGTGGAATGGTGAGCAAGGGCGAGGAGCTGTTCACCGGGGTGGTGCCCATCCTGGTCGAG
CTGGACGGCGACGTAAACGGCCACAAGTTCAGCGTGTCCGGCGAGGGCGAGGGCGATGCCACCTACGGCA
AGCTGACCCTGAAGTTCATCTGCACCACCGGCAAGCTGCCCGTGCCCTGGCCCACCCTCGTGACCACCCT
GACCTACGGCGTGCAGTGCTTCAGCCGCTACCCCGACCACATGAAGCAGCACGACTTCTTCAAGTCCGCC
ATGCCCGAAGGCTACGTCCAGGAGCGCACCATCTTCTTCAAGGACGACGGCAACTACAAGACCCGCGCCG
AGGTGAAGTTCGAGGGCGACACCCTGGTGAACCGCATCGAGCTGAAGGGCATCGACTTCAAGGAGGACGG
CAACATCCTGGGGCACAAGCTGGAGTACAACTACAACAGCCACAACGTCTATATCATGGCCGACAAGCAG
AAGAACGGCATCAAGGTGAACTTCAAGATCCGCCACAACATCGAGGACGGCAGCGTGCAGCTCGCCGACC
ACTACCAGCAGAACACCCCCATCGGCGACGGCCCCGTGCTGCTGCCCGACAACCACTACCTGAGCACCCA
GTCCGCCCTGAGCAAAGACCCCAACGAGAAGCGCGATCACATGGTCCTGCTGGAGTTCGTGACCGCCGCC
GGGATCACTCTCGGCATGGACGAGCTGTACAAGTAGGGGCCCGTTTAAACCCGCTGATCAGCCTCGACTG
TGCCTTCTAGTTGCCAGCCATCTGTTGTTTGCCCCTCCCCCGTGCCTTCCTTGACCCTGGAAGGTGCCAC
TCCCACTGTCCTTTCCTAATAAAATGAGGAAATTGCATCGCATTGTCTGAGTAGGTGTCATTCTATTCTG
GGGGGTGGGGTGGGGCAGGACAGCAAGGGGGAGGATTGGGAAGACAATAGCAGGCATGCTGGGGATGCGG
TGGGCTCTATGGCTTCTGAGGCGGAAAGAACCAGCTGGGGCTCTAGGGGGTATCCCC
[124 nt withheld, positions 2998-3121]
C
[91 nt withheld, positions 3123-3213]
AGGGTGATGGTTCACGTACCTAGAAGTTCCTATTCCGAAGTTCCTATTCTCTAGAAAGTATAGGAACTTC
CTTGGCCAAAAAGCCTGAACTCACCGCGACGTCTGTCGAGAAGTTTCTGATCGAAAAGTTCGACAGCGTC
TCCGACCTGATGCAGCTCTCGGAGGGCGAAGAATCTCGTGCTTTCAGCTTCGATGTAGGAGGGCGTGGAT
ATGTCCTGCGGGTAAATAGCTGCGCCGATGGTTTCTACAAAGATCGTTATGTTTATCGGCACTTTGCATC
GGCCGCGCTCCCGATTCCGGAAGTGCTTGACATTGGGGAATTCAGCGAGAGCCTGACCTATTGCATCTCC
CGCCGTGCACAGGGTGTCACGTTGCAAGACCTGCCTGAAACCGAACTGCCCGCTGTTCTGCAGCCGGTCG
CGGAGGCCATGGATGCGATCGCTGCGGCCGATCTTAGCCAGACGAGCGGGTTCGGCCCATTCGGACCGCA
AGGAATCGGTCAATACACTACATGGCGTGATTTCATATGCGCGATTGCTGATCCCCATGTGTATCACTGG
CAAACTGTGATGGACGACACCGTCAGTGCGTCCGTCGCGCAGGCTCTCGATGAGCTGATGCTTTGGGCCG
AGGACTGCCCCGAAGTCCGGCACCTCGTGCACGCGGATTTCGGCTCCAACAATGTCCTGACGGACAATGG
CCGCATAACAGCGGTCATTGACTGGAGCGAGGCGATGTTCGGGGATTCCCAATACGAGGTCGCCAACATC
TTCTTCTGGAGGCCGTGGTTGGCTTGTATGGAGCAGCAGACGCGCTACTTCGAGCGGAGGCATCCGGAGC
TTGCAGGATCGCCGCGGCTCCGGGCGTATATGCTCCGCATTGGTCTTGACCAACTCTATCAGAGCTTGGT
TGACGGCAATTTCGATGATGCAGCTTGGGCGCAGGGTCGATGCGACGCAATCGTCCGATCCGGAGCCGGG
ACTGTCGGGCGTACACAAATCGCCCGCAGAAGCGCGGCCGTCTGGACCGATGGCTGTGTAGAAGTACTCG
CCGATAGTGGAAACCGACGCCCCAGCACTCGTCCGAGGGCAAAGGAATAGCACGTACTACGAGATTTCGA
TTCCACCGCCGCCTTCTATGAAAGGTTGGGCTTCGGAATCGTTTTCCGGGACGCCGGCTGGATGATCCTC
CAGCGCGGGGATCTCATGCTGGAGTTCTTCGCCCACCCCAACTTGTTTATTGCAGCTTATAATGGTTACA
AATAAAGCAATAGCATCACAAATTTCACAAATAAAGCATTTTTTTCACTGCATTCTAGTTGTGGTTTGTC
CAAACTCATCAATGTATCTTATCATGTCTGTATACCGTCGACCTCTAGCTAGAGCTTGGCGTAATCATGG
TCATAGCTGTTTCCTGTGTGAAATTGTTATCCGCTCACAATTCCACACAACATACGAGCCGGAAGCATAA
AGTGTAAAGCCTGGGGTGCCTAATGAGTGAGCTAACTCACATTAATTGCGTTGCGCTCACTGCCCGCTTT
CCAGTCGGGAAACCTGTCGTGCCAGCTGCATTAATGAATCGGCCAACGCGCGGGGAGAGGCGGTTTGCGT
ATTGGGCGCTCTTCCGCTTCCTCGCTCACTGACTCGCTGCGCTCGGTCGTTCGGCTGCGGCGAGCGGTAT
CAGCTCACTCAAAGGCGGTAATACGGTTATCCACAGAATCAGGGGATAACGCAGGAAAGAACATGTGAGC
AAAAGGCCAGCAAAAGGCCAGGAACCGTAAAAAGGCCGCGTTGCTGGCGTTTTTCCATAGGCTCCGCCCC
CCTGACGAGCATCACAAAAATCGACGCTCAAGTCAGAGGTGGCGAAACCCGACAGGACTATAAAGATACC
AGGCGTTTCCCCCTGGAAGCTCCCTCGTGCGCTCTCCTGTTCCGACCCTGCCGCTTACCGGATACCTGTC
CGCCTTTCTCCCTTCGGGAAGCGTGGCGCTTTCTCATAGCTCACGCTGTAGGTATCTCAGTTCGGTGTAG
GTCGTTCGCTCCAAGCTGGGCTGTGTGCACGAACCCCCCGTTCAGCCCGACCGCTGCGCCTTATCCGGTA
ACTATCGTCTTGAGTCCAACCCGGTAAGACACGACTTATCGCCACTGGCAGCAGCCACTGGTAACAGGAT
TAGCAGAGCGAGGTATGTAGGCGGTGCTACAGAGTTCTTGAAGTGGTGGCCTAACTACGGCTACACTAGA
AGAACAGTATTTGGTATCTGCGCTCTGCTGAAGCCAGTTACCTTCGGAAAAAGAGTTGGTAGCTCTTGAT
CCGGCAAACAAACCACCGCTGGTAGCGGTGGTTTTTTTGTTTGCAAGCAGCAGATTACGCGCAGAAAAAA
AGGATCTCAAGAAGATCCTTTGATCTTTTCTACGGGGTCTGACGCTCAGTGGAACGAAAACTCACGTTAA
GGGATTTTGGTCATGAGATTATCAAAAAGGATCTTCACCTAGATCCTTTTAAATTAAAAATGAAGTTTTA
AATCAATCTAAAGTATATATGAGTAAACTTGGTCTGACAGTTACCAATGCTTAATCAGTGAGGCACCTAT
CTCAGCGATCTGTCTATTTCGTTCATCCATAGTTGCCTGACTCCCCGTCGTGTAGATAACTACGATACGG
GAGGGCTTACCATCTGGCCCCAGTGCTGCAATGATACCGCGAGACCCACGCTCACCGGCTCCAGATTTAT
CAGCAATAAACCAGCCAGCCGGAAGGGCCGAGCGCAGAAGTGGTCCTGCAACTTTATCCGCCTCCATCCA
GTCTATTAATTGTTGCCGGGAAGCTAGAGTAAGTAGTTCGCCAGTTAATAGTTTGCGCAACGTTGTTGCC
ATTGCTACAGGCATCGTGGTGTCACGCTCGTCGTTTGGTATGGCTTCATTCAGCTCCGGTTCCCAACGAT
CAAGGCGAGTTACATGATCCCCCATGTTGTGCAAAAAAGCGGTTAGCTCCTTCGGTCCTCCGATCGTTGT
CAGAAGTAAGTTGGCCGCAGTGTTATCACTCATGGTTATGGCAGCACTGCATAATTCTCTTACTGTCATG
CCATCCGTAAGATGCTTTTCTGTGACTGGTGAGTACTCAACCAAGTCATTCTGAGAATAGTGTATGCGGC
GACCGAGTTGCTCTTGCCCGGCGTCAATACGGGATAATACCGCGCCACATAGCAGAACTTTAAAAGTGCT
CATCATTGGAAAACGTTCTTCGGGGCGAAAACTCTCAAGGATCTTACCGCTGTTGAGATCCAGTTCGATG
TAACCCACTCGTGCACCCAACTGATCTTCAGCATCTTTTACTTTCACCAGCGTTTCTGGGTGAGCAAAAA
CAGGAAGGCAAAATGCCGCAAAAAAGGGAATAAGGGCGACACGGAAATGTTGAATACTCATACTCTTCCT
TTTTCAATATTATTGAAGCATTTATCAGGGTTATTGTCTCATGAGCGGATACATATTTGAATGTATTTAG
AAAAATAAACAAATAGGGGTTCCGCGCACATTTCCCCGAAAAGTGCCACCTGACGTC
